>Addgene plasmid #199124 | RB796 | addgene full sequence | sequence record 392180 | Addgene NGS Result
TCGCGCGTTTCGGTGATGACGGTGAAAACCTCTGACACATGCAGCTCCCGGAGACGGTCACAGCTTGTCT
GTAAGCGGATGCCGGGAGCAGACAAGCCCGTCAGGGCGCGTCAGCGGGTGTTGGCGGGTGTCGGGGCTGG
CTTAACTATGCGGCATCAGAGCAGATTGTACTGAGAGTGCACCATAGATCACGACATTACTATATATATA
ATATAGGAAGCATTTAATAGAACAGCATCGTAATATATGTGTACTTTGCAGTTATGACGCCAGATGGCAG
TAGTGGAAGATATTCTTTATTGAAAAATAGCTTGTCACCTTACGTACAATCTTGATCCGGAGCTTTTCTT
TTTTTGCCGATTAAGAATTAATTCGGTCGAAAAAAGAAAAGGAGAGGGCCAAGAGGGAGGGCATTGGTGA
CTATTGAGCACGTGAGTATACGTGATTAAGCACACAAAGGCAGCTTGGAGTATGTCTGTTATTAATTTCA
CAGGTAGTTCTGGTCCATTGGTGAAAGTTTGCGGCTTGCAGAGCACAGAGGCCGCAGAATGTGCTCTAGA
TTCCGATGCTGACTTGCTGGGTATTATATGTGTGCCCAATAGAAAGAGAACAATTGACCCGGTTATTGCA
AGGAAAATTTCAAGTCTTGTAAAAGCATATAAAAATAGTTCAGGCACTCCGAAATACTTGGTTGGCGTGT
TTCGTAATCAACCTAAGGAGGATGTTTTGGCTCTGGTCAATGATTACGGCATTGATATCGTCCAACTGCA
TGGAGATGAGTCGTGGCAAGAATACCAAGAGTTCCTCGGTTTGCCAGTTATTAAAAGACTCGTATTTCCA
AAAGACTGCAACATACTACTCAGTGCAGCTTCACAGAAACCTCATTCGTTTATTCCCTTGTTTGATTCAG
AAGCAGGTGGGACAGGTGAACTTTTGGATTGGAACTCGATTTCTGACTGGGTTGGAAGGCAAGAGAGCCC
CGAAAGCTTACATTTTATGTTAGCTGGTGGACTGACGCCAGAAAATGTTGGTGATGCGCTTAGATTAAAT
GGCGTTATTGGTGTTGATGTAAGCGGAGGTGTGGAGACAAATGGTGTAAAAGACTCTAACAAAATAGCAA
ATTTCGTCAAAAATGCTAAGAAATAGGTTATTACTGAGTAGTATTTATTTAAGTATTGTTTGTGCACTTG
CCGATCTATGCGGTGTGAAATACCGCACAGATGCGTAAGGAGAAAATACCGCATCAGGAAATTGTAAGCG
TTAATATTTTGTTAAAATTCGCGTTAAATTTTTGTTAAATCAGCTCATTTTTTAACCAATAGGCCGAAAT
CGGCAAAATCCCTTATAAATCAAAAGAATAGACCGAGATAGGGT
[37 nt withheld, positions 1375-1411]
AAAGAACGTGGACTCCAACGTCAAAGG
[49 nt withheld, positions 1439-1487]
T
[87 nt withheld, positions 1489-1575]
GGCCGGCTAGGCCTTAACCCACTGAATTCTACATCGAACAAGAGAAACCTTTTTTTTTACTTTTTTCAAA
CTTGAACAAAGAAAAGAAAAAGAAAAAGAAAAAGCAATCACAGCTTATTAACGATTCGTGTTTAAATAAT
CAATTGAAAGGAAAATAGAAGATTTTTGAAAAAAAGTTATTGGTATTTATTAACTTAATATATCAGTAAC
ATCAAGAGAAAGAAACTGAATTATAAACAGAGTATGTGAAGCAATTGCAATTGCAATTATTAGAGATCCA
GAAAACTGAATTGTGCTTGAATACCACTTGTTTACCGGCG
[124 nt withheld, positions 1896-2019]
CCATTCGCCATTCAGGCTGCGCAACTGTTGGGAAGGGCGATCGGTGCGGGCCTCTTCGCTATTACGCCAG
CTGGCGAAAGGGGGATGTGCTGCAAGGCGATTAAGTTGGGTAACGCCAGGGTTTTCCCAGTCACGACGTT
GTAAAACGACGGCCAGTGAATTGTAATACGACTCACTATAGGGCGAATTGGGTACCGAATTCGAGCTCGT
TTAAACGTCGACACTGGATGGCGGCGTTAGTATCGAATCGACAGCAGTATAGCGACCAGCATTCACATAC
GATTGACGCATGATATTACTTTCTGCGCACTTAACTTCGCATCTGGGCAGATGATGTCGAGGCGAAAAAA
AATATAAATCACGCTAACATTTGATTAAAATAGAACAACTACAATATAAAAAAACTATACAAATGACAAG
TTCTTGAAAACAAGAATCTTTTTATTGTCAGTACTGACTCGAGTTATTATGGACATGGCATAGACATATA
CAAAGCTTGTTCACCATCGGAAGCAGTACCATCGTATAAAGCAGTATCCAAACCACACAAAGTGAAACCC
ATTCTTCTATAAGCATGAATAGCTGGAGCATTAACATTGGTAACTTCCAACCACAAATGACCAGCACCTC
TTTCTCTGGCGAATTCAGTAGCCAAACCCATCAAAGCTCTACCAACACCATGACCTCTATGTTCTGGAGC
AACTTCAATATCTTCAACAGTCAATCTTCTGTTCCAACCAGAATAAGAAACAACAACGAAACCAGCCAAA
TCACCATCATCACCATAAGCAACGAAAGTTCTAGAATCTGGATCACCATCTTCACCAGCATCGGATTCAT
CATCGGATTCATCATCTGGGAAAACCTTAGTCAATGGTGGATCAACTGGAACTTCTCTCAAAGTGAAACC
ATCACCAGTAGCAGTAACTCTAAAAACAGTATCGGTAGTGAAAGAACCATCCAAAGCTTCAATAGCTTCA
GCATCACCTGGAACAGAAGTTCTGTATCTATAAGCAGTATCATCCAAAGTAGTAGACATAATTGTAGGAT
CCGGTTGTTTATGTTCGGATGTGATGTGAGAACTGTATCCTAGCAAGATTTTAAAAGGAAGTATATGAAA
GAAGAACCTCAGTGGCAAATCCTAACCTTTTATATTTCTCTACAGGGGCGCGGCGTGGGGACAATTCAAC
GCGTCTGTGAGGGGAGCGTTTCCCTGCTCGCAGGTCTGCAGCGAGGAGCCGTAATTTTTGCTTCGCGCCG
TGCGGCCATCAAAATGTATGGACGCAAATGATTATACATGGGGATGTATGGGCTAAATGTACGGGCGACA
GTCACATCATGCCCCTGAGCTGCGCACGTCAAGACTGTCAAGGAGGGTATTCTGGGCCTCCATGTCGCTG
GCCGGGTGACCCGGCGGGGACGAGGCAAGCTTGATATCCCGCGGTGGAGCTCCAGCTTTTGTTCCCTTTA
GTGAGGGTTAATTTCGAGCTTGGCGTAATCATGGTCATAGCTGTTTCCTGTGTGAAATTGTTATCCGCTC
ACAATTCCACATGGCGGCCGCTCTAGAACTAGTGATGTCCACGAGGTCTCTTATGGCACGGCAGACATTC
CGTCGACCTGCAGCGTACGATCGATACCGTCGACCTCGAGGGGGGGCCGGAAGGACGATGAAGGAGAGAA
AGTAGTAAGACAATATGACTTTGGACAGACATGAGATAAAAGTTTTAAAGGACAAGAAAAGGTTCGGGTT
AAAAGATGAGTATTGTATTTTTTCAAAATATCAATGCTTTTTCTGTTCTTGGGTTAGTGGTACCACCATT
GGTGATAAAACCTTTGGGGAGCCTCCTCCGAGCTTTCTCTTTGTTACTTTTTTTCTCAACTGATACTTGT
CATTCTTACTACAATTACAGGCCTAGCCGGCCCAACATAGGAGCCGGAAGCATAAAGTGTAAAGCCTGGG
GTGCCTAATGAGTGAGCTAACTCACATTAATTGCGTTGCGCTCACTGCCCGCTTTCCAGTCGGGAAACCT
GTCGTGCCAGCTGCATTAATGAATCGGCCAACGCGCGGGGAGAGGCGGTTTGCGTATTGGGCGCTCTTCC
GCTTCCTCGCTCACTGACTCGCTGCGCTCGGTCGTTCGGCTGCGGCGAGCGGTATCAGCTCACTCAAAGG
CGGTAATACGGTTATCCACAGAATCAGGGGATAACGCAGGAAAGAACATGTGAGCAAAAGGCCAGCAAAA
GGCCAGGAACCGTAAAAAGGCCGCGTTGCTGGCGTTTTTCCATAGGCTCCGCCCCCCTGACGAGCATCAC
AAAAATCGACGCTCAAGTCAGAGGTGGCGAAACCCGACAGGACTATAAAGATACCAGGCGTTTCCCCCTG
GAAGCTCCCTCGTGCGCTCTCCTGTTCCGACCCTGCCGCTTACCGGATACCTGTCCGCCTTTCTCCCTTC
GGGAAGCGTGGCGCTTTCTCATAGCTCACGCTGTAGGTATCTCAGTTCGGTGTAGGTCGTTCGCTCCAAG
CTGGGCTGTGTGCACGAACCCCCCGTTCAGCCCGACCGCTGCGCCTTATCCGGTAACTATCGTCTTGAGT
CCAACCCGGTAAGACACGACTTATCGCCACTGGCAGCAGCCACTGGTAACAGGATTAGCAGAGCGAGGTA
TGTAGGCGGTGCTACAGAGTTCTTGAAGTGGTGGCCTAACTACGGCTACACTAGAAGAACAGTATTTGGT
ATCTGCGCTCTGCTGAAGCCAGTTACCTTCGGAAAAAGAGTTGGTAGCTCTTGATCCGGCAAACAAACCA
CCGCTGGTAGCGGTGGTTTTTTTGTTTGCAAGCAGCAGATTACGCGCAGAAAAAAAGGATCTCAAGAAGA
TCCTTTGATCTTTTCTACGGGGTCTGACGCTCAGTGGAACGAAAACTCACGTTAAGGGATTTTGGTCATG
AGATTATCAAAAAGGATCTTCACCTAGATCCTTTTAAATTAAAAATGAAGTTTTAAATCAATCTAAAGTA
TATATGAGTAAACTTGGTCTGACAGTTACCAATGCTTAATCAGTGAGGCACCTATCTCAGCGATCTGTCT
ATTTCGTTCATCCATAGTTGCCTGACTCCCCGTCGTGTAGATAACTACGATACGGGAGGGCTTACCATCT
GGCCCCAGTGCTGCAATGATACCGCGAGACCCACGCTCACCGGCTCCAGATTTATCAGCAATAAACCAGC
CAGCCGGAAGGGCCGAGCGCAGAAGTGGTCCTGCAACTTTATCCGCCTCCATCCAGTCTATTAATTGTTG
CCGGGAAGCTAGAGTAAGTAGTTCGCCAGTTAATAGTTTGCGCAACGTTGTTGCCATTGCTACAGGCATC
GTGGTGTCACGCTCGTCGTTTGGTATGGCTTCATTCAGCTCCGGTTCCCAACGATCAAGGCGAGTTACAT
GATCCCCCATGTTGTGCAAAAAAGCGGTTAGCTCCTTCGGTCCTCCGATCGTTGTCAGAAGTAAGTTGGC
CGCAGTGTTATCACTCATGGTTATGGCAGCACTGCATAATTCTCTTACTGTCATGCCATCCGTAAGATGC
TTTTCTGTGACTGGTGAGTACTCAACCAAGTCATTCTGAGAATAGTGTATGCGGCGACCGAGTTGCTCTT
GCCCGGCGTCAATACGGGATAATACCGCGCCACATAGCAGAACTTTAAAAGTGCTCATCATTGGAAAACG
TTCTTCGGGGCGAAAACTCTCAAGGATCTTACCGCTGTTGAGATCCAGTTCGATGTAACCCACTCGTGCA
CCCAACTGATCTTCAGCATCTTTTACTTTCACCAGCGTTTCTGGGTGAGCAAAAACAGGAAGGCAAAATG
CCGCAAAAAAGGGAATAAGGGCGACACGGAAATGTTGAATACTCATACTCTTCCTTTTTCAATATTATTG
AAGCATTTATCAGGGTTATTGTCTCATGAGCGGATACATATTTGAATGTATTTAGAAAAATAAACAAATA
GGGGTTCCGCGCACATTTCCCCGAAAAGTGCCACCTGGGTCCTTTTCATCACGTGCTATAAAAATAATTA
TAATTTAAATTTTTTAATATAAATATATAAATTAAAAATAGAAAGTAAAAAAAGAAATTAAAGAAAAAAT
AGTTTTTGTTTTCCGAAGATGTAAAAGACTCTAGGGGGATCGCCAACAAATACTACCTTTTATCTTGCTC
TTCCTGCTCTCAGGTATTAATGCCGAATTGTTTCATCTTGTCTGTGTAGAAGACCACACACGAAAATCCT
GTGATTTTACATTTTACTTATCGTTAATCGAATGTATATCTATTTAATCTGCTTTTCTTGTCTAATAAAT
ATATATGTAAAGTACGCTTTTTGTTGAAATTTTTTAAACCTTTGTTTATTTTTTTTTCTTCATTCCGTAA
CTCTTCTACCTTCTTTATTTACTTTCTAAAATCCAAATACAAAACATAAAAATAAATAAACACAGAGTAA
ATTCCCAAATTATTCCATCATTAAAAGATACGAGGCGCGTGTAAGTTACAGGCAAGCGATCCGTCTAAGA
AACCATTATTATCATGACATTAACCTATAAAAATAGGCGTATCACGAGGCCCTTTCGTC
Features (pLannotate 1.2.2; 23 found; start..end, strand, type, name):
    137..186     +  misc_feature   bom (fragment): basis of mobility region from pBR322
    324..471     +  promoter       TRP1 promoter: S. cerevisiae TRP1
    472..1146    +  CDS            TRP1: phosphoribosylanthranilate isomerase, required for tryptophan biosynthesis; S. cerevisiae TRP1; yeast auxotrophic marker
   1197..1248    +  misc_feature   bom (fragment): basis of mobility region from pBR322
   1249..1576    -  rep_origin     M13 ori (fragment) (sequence partly withheld): M13 bacteriophage origin of replication; arrow indicates direction of (+) strand synthesis
   1890..2019    -  rep_origin     f1 ori (fragment) (sequence partly withheld): f1 bacteriophage origin of replication; arrow indicates direction of (+) strand synthesis
   2023..2180    -  CDS            lacZα (fragment): LacZα fragment of β-galactosidase; lacZ fragment
   2183..2201    +  promoter       T7 promoter: promoter for bacteriophage T7 RNA polymerase
   2274..2471    -  terminator     TEF terminator: Ashbya gossypii TEF terminator
   2489..3058    -  CDS            sta: STA_STRLA - Experimental evidence at protein level: Swiss-Prot protein existence level 1. Involved in resistance to streptothricin, a broad-spectrum antibiotic produced by streptomycetes. Detoxifies streptothricin via acetylation of the beta amino group of the first beta-lysyl moiety of streptothricin. From Streptomyces lavendulae.
   3072..3415    -  promoter       TEF promoter: Ashbya gossypii TEF promoter
   3484..3502    -  promoter       T3 promoter: promoter for bacteriophage T3 RNA polymerase
   3547..3563    -  protein_bind   lac operator: The lac repressor binds to the lac operator to inhibit transcription in E. coli. This inhibition can be relieved by adding lactose or isopropyl-β-D-thiogalactopyranoside (IPTG). lac repressor encoded by lacI
   3571..3593    +  misc_feature   MCS (fragment): pBluescript multiple cloning site
   3649..3677    +  misc_feature   MCS (fragment): pBluescript multiple cloning site
   3942..3972    -  promoter       lac promoter: promoter for the E. coli lac operon
   3987..4008    -  protein_bind   CAP binding site: CAP binding activates transcription in the presence of cAMP. E. coli catabolite activator protein
   4021..4113    -  CDS            lacI (fragment): lac repressor; lacI; The lac repressor binds to the lac operator to inhibit transcription in E. coli. This inhibition can be relieved by adding lactose or isopropyl-β-D-thiogalactopyranoside (IPTG).
   4296..4884    -  rep_origin     ori: high-copy-number ColE1/pMB1/pBR322/pUC origin of replication
   5055..5915    -  CDS            AmpR: β-lactamase; bla; confers resistance to ampicillin, carbenicillin, and related antibiotics
   5916..6020    -  promoter       AmpR promoter: bla
   6057..6560    +  misc_feature   CEN/ARS: S. cerevisiae CEN6 centromere fused to an autonomously replicating sequence
   6628..35      +  CDS            rop (fragment) (across the origin): Rop protein, which maintains plasmids at low copy number; rop
