[The description below was written by a language model from this plasmid's Addgene catalogue record and pLannotate feature annotations shown in this document.]
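Description:
RB796 is a yeast shuttle plasmid built on the pRS314 backbone and designed to deliver a DNA barcode into the genome of Candida albicans. In E. coli it is maintained at high copy through a ColE1/pUC-type origin and selected with ampicillin via the AmpR (β-lactamase) gene. The backbone also carries the usual pRS314 elements: the S. cerevisiae TRP1 auxotrophic marker with its own promoter, a CEN6/ARS centromeric replication module, fragments of the f1/M13 phage origin, and remnants of the pBluescript-style lacZα/multiple cloning site region flanked by T7 and T3 promoters. These S. cerevisiae maintenance elements reflect the vector's origin and are not stated to play a part in its use in Candida.

The functional payload is a synthetic 100 bp barcoding cassette, cloned by restriction enzymes between SpeI and ClaI sites, together with a nourseothricin resistance marker. The marker appears in the feature table as a streptothricin acetyltransferase coding sequence placed between the Ashbya gossypii TEF promoter and TEF terminator, and it allows selection of Candida transformants on nourseothricin. According to the record, the plasmid is linearised with NgoMIV before transformation, and the cassette then integrates at the Neut5 locus, tagging the recipient strain with a unique DNA barcode. Neither the barcode nor any Neut5 homology sequences were annotated by the automated feature detection, so their exact positions are not given; unannotated stretches around the cloning region may correspond to them. Barcoded strains of this kind are typically used to distinguish and track individual strains in mixed populations, which fits the associated study of filamentation and host colonisation by C. albicans.
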