Addgene plasmid #199124: RB796
Purpose: This plasmid contains a barcoding cassette which gets integrated at Neut5 locus in Candida albicans genome
Depositing lab: Richard Bennett. Depositing organization: Brown University. Publication: Aneuploidy and gene dosage regulate filamentation and host colonization by Candida albicans. Kakade P, Sircaik S, Maufrais C, Ene IV, Bennett RJ. Proc Natl Acad Sci U S A. 2023 Mar 14;120(11):e2218163120. doi: 10.1073/pnas.2218163120. Epub 2023 Mar 9. PubMed 36893271.
Backbone
  Vector backbone: pRS314
  Backbone manufacturer: ATCC
  Backbone size w/o insert (bp): 6599
  Vector type: Yeast Expression
  Selectable markers: Nourseothricin
Growth in bacteria
  Bacterial resistance: Ampicillin, 100 μg/mL
  Growth temperature: 37°C
  Growth strain: DH5alpha
  Copy number: High Copy
Gene/Insert
  Gene/Insert name: 100 bp barcoding cassette
  Species: Synthetic
  Insert size (bp): 100
  Cloning method: Restriction Enzyme; 5′ cloning site SpeI (unknown if destroyed); 3′ cloning site ClaI (unknown if destroyed)
  Sequencing primers: 5′ GTGCCGTAAAGCACTAAATCGG; 3′ GTTACCTCACTCATTAGGCACCCC
Terms and licenses: Academic/Nonprofit Terms; Industry Terms: Not Available to Industry
Depositor comments: After restriction digestion with NgoMIV, this plasmid can be used to transform Candida strains which would barcode it with unique DNA barcodes
How to cite: RB796 was a gift from Richard Bennett (Addgene plasmid # 199124 ; http://n2t.net/addgene:199124 ; RRID:Addgene_199124)
