>Addgene plasmid #199124 | RB796 | depositor partial sequence | sequence record 385610 | Barcoding cassette containing BC4 cloned in pDIS3 at SpeI_ClaI sites by CPEC method
TGGCGGCCGCTCTAGAACTAGTGATGTCCACGAGGTCTCTTATGGCACGGCAGACATTCCGTCGACCTGC
AGCGTACGATCGATACCGTCGACCTCGAGG
